>Addgene plasmid #202143 | pL0_CD-mcherry | addgene full sequence | sequence record 405596 | Addgene NGS Result
GCCATCTCGAACCGACGTTGCTGGCCGTACATTTGTACGGCTCCGCAGTGGATGGCGGCCTGAAGCCACA
CAGTGATATTGATTTGCTGGTTACGGTGACCGTAAGGCTTGATGAAACAACGCGGCGAGCTTTGATCAAC
GACCTTTTGGAAACTTCGGCTTCCCCTGGAGAGAGTGAGATTCTCCGCGCTGTAGAAGTCACCATTGTTG
TGCACGACGACATCATTCCGTGGCGTTATCCAGCTAAGCGCGAACTGCAATTTGGAGAATGGCAGCGCAA
TGACATTCTTGCTGGTATCTTCGAGCCAGCCACGATCGACATTGATCTGGCTATCTTGCTGACAAAAGCA
AGAGAACATAGCGTTGCCTTGGTAGGTCCAGCGGCGGAGGAACTCTTTGATCCGGTTCCTGAACAGGATC
TATTTGAGGCGCTAAATGAAACCTTAACGCTATGGAACTCGCCGCCCGACTGGGCTGGCGATGAGCGAAA
TGTAGTGCTTACGTTGTCCCGCATTTGGTACAGCGCAGTAACCGGCAAAATCGCGCCGAAGGATGTCGCT
GCCGACTGGGCAATGGAGCGCCTGCCGGCCCAGTATCAGCCCGTCATACTTGAAGCTAGACAGGCTTATC
TTGGACAAGAAGAAGATCGCTTGGCCTCGCGCGCAGATCAGTTGGAAGAATTTGTCCACTACGTGAAAGG
CGAGATCACCAAGGTAGTCGGCAAATAATAATCACCTAGAATGCATGACCAAAATCCCTTAACGTGAGTT
TTCGTTCCACTGAGCGTCAGACCCCGTAGAAAAGATCAAAGGATCTTCTTGAGATCCTTTTTTTCTGCGC
GTAATCTGCTGCTTGCAAACAAAAAAACCACCGCTACCAGCGGTGGTTTGTTTGCCGGATCAAGAGCTAC
CAACTCTTTTTCCGAAGGTAACTGGCTTCAGCAGAGCGCAGATACCAAATACTGTTCTTCTAGTGTAGCC
GTAGTTAGGCCACCACTTCAAGAACTCTGTAGCACCGCCTACATACCTCGCTCTGCTAATCCTGTTACCA
GTGGCTGCTGCCAGTGGCGATAAGTCGTGTCTTACCGGGTTGGACTCAAGACGATAGTTACCGGATAAGG
CGCAGCGGTCGGGCTGAACGGGGGGTTCGTGCACACAGCCCAGCTTGGAGCGAACGACCTACACCGAACT
GAGATACCTACAGCGTGAGCTATGAGAAAGCGCCACGCTTCCCGAAGGGAGAAAGGCGGACAGGTATCCG
GTAAGCGGCAGGGTCGGAACAGGAGAGCGCACGAGGGAGCTTCCAGGGGGAAACGCCTGGTATCTTTATA
GTCCTGTCGGGTTTCGCCACCTCTGACTTGAGCGTCGATTTTTGTGATGCTCGTCAGGGGGGCGGAGCCT
ATGGAAAAACGCCAGCAACGCGGCCTTTTTACGGTTCCTGGCCTTTTGCTGGCCTTTTGCTCACATGTTC
TTTCCTGCGTTATCCCCTGATTCTGTGGGTGGAAGGGCTCGGAGTTGTGGTAATCTATGTATCCTGGTGG
TCTCGACCTGACTTGTACAGCTCGTCCATGCCGCCGGTGGAGTGGCGGCCCTCGGCGCGTTCGTACTGTT
CCACGATGGTGTAGTCCTCGTTGTGGGAGGTGATGTCCAACTTGATGTTGACGTTGTAGGCGCCGGGCAG
CTGCACGGGCTTCTTGGCCTTGTAGGTGGTCTTGACCTCAGCGTCGTAGTGGCCGCCGTCCTTCAGCTTC
AGCCTCTGCTTGATCTCGCCCTTCAGGGCGCCGTCCTCGGGGTACATCCGCTCGGAGGAGGCCTCCCAGC
CCATGGTCTTCTTCTGCATTACGGGGCCGTCGGAGGGGAAGTTGGTGCCGCGCAGCTTCACCTTGTAGAT
GAACTCGCCGTCCTGCAGGGAGGAGTCCTGGGTCACGGTCACCACGCCGCCGTCCTCGAAGTTCATCACG
CGCTCCCACTTGAAGCCCTCGGGGAAGGACAGCTTCAAGTAGTCGGGGATGTCGGCGGGGTGCTTCACGT
AGGCCTTGGAGCCGTACATGAACTGAGGGGACAGGATGTCCCAGGCGAAGGGCAGGGGGCCACCCTTGGT
CACCTTCAGCTTGGCGGTCTGGGTGCCCTCGTAGGGGCGGCCCTCGCCCTCGCCCTCGATCTCGAACTCG
TGGCCGTTCACGGAGCCCTCCATGTGCACCTTGAAGCGCATGAACTCCTTGATGATGGCCATGTTATCCT
CCTCGCCCTTGCTCACCATTTGAGACCTGAGACAAGACGAGACAGCCTGAGAATGGATGCGAGTAATGAG
CTCGGCACAAAATCACCACTCGATACAGGCAGCCCATCAGTCCGGGACGGCGTCAGCGGGAGAGCCGTTG
TAAGGCGGCAGACTTTGCTCATGTTACCGATGCTATTCGGAAGAACGGCAACTAAGCTGCCGGGTTTGAA
ACACGGATGATCTCGCGGAGGGTAGCATGTTGATTGTAACGATGACAGAGCGTTGCTGCCTGTGATCACC
GCTCCTCTAGAGTCGACTTGCAGGCATGCAAGCTTAGCAAGCGAACCGGAATTGCCAGCTGGGGCGCCCT
CTGGTAAGGTTGGGAAGCCCTGCAAAGTAAACTGGATGGCTTTCTTGCCGCCAAGGATCTGATGGCGCAG
GGGATCAATATCTGATCAAGAGACAGGATGAGGATCGTTTCGCATGAGGGAAGCGGTGATCGCCGAAGTA
TCGACTCAACTATCAGAGGTAGTTGGCGTCATCGAGC
Features (pLannotate 1.2.2; 5 found; start..end, strand, type, name):
    819..1407    +  rep_origin     ori: high-copy-number ColE1/pMB1/pBR322/pUC origin of replication
   1552..2259    -  CDS            mCherry: mCherry is a basic (constitutively fluorescent) red fluorescent protein published in 2004, derived from Discosoma sp.. It is reported to be a very rapidly-maturing monomer with low acid sensitivity.
   2523..2555    +  misc_feature   MCS (fragment): pUC18/19 multiple cloning site
   2556..2672    +  CDS            tnpA (fragment): TN5P_ECOLX - Also known as tnp. Experimental evidence at protein level: Swiss-Prot protein existence level 1. Mediates transposition of transposon Tn5 by a 'cut and paste' mechanism. First, the monomeric transposase binds the 19 bp inverted DNA repeats flanking the transposon. Then, dimerization of the DNA- bound transposase creates a synaptic DNA complex. After nicking of the first DNA strand, excision of the transposon proceeds through a series of intermediates. The transposase then mediates the insertion of the transposon at a new site by strand transfer. The activity of the wild- type tran
   2704..725     +  CDS            aadA (across the origin): S3AD_ECOLX - Experimental evidence at protein level: Swiss-Prot protein existence level 1. Mediates bacterial resistance to the antibiotics streptomycin and spectinomycin. From Escherichia coli.
