[The description below was written by a language model from this plasmid's Addgene catalogue record and pLannotate feature annotations shown in this document.]
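Description:
pL0_CD-mcherry is a small (about 2.8 kb) Level 0 part plasmid from the Universal Loop Assembly toolkit, built on the pL0R backbone and classed as a synthetic biology vector. It is maintained in E. coli at high copy through a ColE1/pUC-type origin of replication. Selection is with spectinomycin, conferred by an aadA aminoglycoside adenylyltransferase gene that spans the numbering origin of the circular sequence. The annotation also picks up a short fragment of the pUC18/19 multiple cloning site and a small fragment matching the Tn5 transposase. These appear to be backbone remnants rather than functional elements.

The payload is the coding sequence for mCherry, a monomeric, rapidly maturing red fluorescent protein derived from Discosoma sp. The record lists it as an unmutated insert of roughly 715 bp introduced by Gibson cloning. The part carries "CD" overhangs, the standardised fusion sites that define where a part sits in a hierarchical Type IIS assembly. These let the mCherry module be released and ligated in a fixed order alongside other Level 0 parts. No promoter, terminator or other expression signal for mCherry is annotated, consistent with a basic part that is not meant to be expressed from this plasmid. The restriction sites and overhang sequences themselves are not annotated in the feature table.

Its stated use is as a building block for a Level 1 construct, supplying a red fluorescent reporter or fusion module to transcription units assembled with other toolkit parts. The destination host organism is not specified in the record.
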