Addgene plasmid #202143: pL0_CD-mcherry
Purpose: Level 0 plasmid containing a mCherry fluorescent protein with CD overhangs used to build a level 1 construct.
Depositing lab: Christopher Dupont. Depositing organization: J. Craig Venter Institute (JCVI). Publication: Universal loop assembly: open, efficient and cross-kingdom DNA fabrication. Pollak B, Matute T, Nunez I, Cerda A, Lopez C, Vargas V, Kan A, Bielinski V, von Dassow P, Dupont CL, Federici F. Synth Biol (Oxf). 2020;5(1):ysaa001. doi: 10.1093/synbio/ysaa001. Epub 2020 Feb 5. PubMed 32161816.
Backbone
  Vector backbone: pL0R
  Vector type: Synthetic Biology
Growth in bacteria
  Bacterial resistance: Spectinomycin, 50 μg/mL
  Growth temperature: 37°C
  Growth strain: DH5alpha
  Copy number: High Copy
Gene/Insert
  Gene/Insert name: mCherry gene
  Species: Discosoma sp.
  Insert size (bp): 715
  Mutation: None
  Cloning method: Gibson Cloning
Terms and licenses: Academic/Nonprofit Terms; Industry Terms: Not Available to Industry
How to cite: pL0_CD-mcherry was a gift from Christopher Dupont (Addgene plasmid # 202143 ; http://n2t.net/addgene:202143 ; RRID:Addgene_202143)
